>Addgene plasmid #158846 | JGI_018337 | addgene full sequence | sequence record 316577 | Addgene NGS Result
GCAACGCAAAATGCTGAATTTAGCAGGCAAGTTTCCTGATAAAGGGCCCTGTGAGTGCGACATTCGACGC
GCGAAAGCGAGTTGACGGCGCCCGAAATTTTCTTAGAGTTCGTTCAAGCTTCGGTTTCGGGGAGCCGCTA
AGGGATGCGGACCCAGCCGGGTAAGTCGCCGGGAACTATGGAATAATCCTAATTTCTGTGCGGCAGGCGC
GAGCTGCCGGAGCGAATATCATCCCTGTCGCAAACAGCAGGTCAATCAACGGTGGGTAGCGGGCTGCTAT
CCAGCGGCGGATAAGACTTGTCGGAGGAATCCTCTAGAAATAATTTTGTTTAACTTTAAGAAGGAGATAT
ACCATGCTCCTTGCCCTGGCGGTGGGCACGGCGACCGTCATCCCGTCGGCCTACTCGAACGACGACGTCC
TCAAGCTCACCGAGAACCCGAAGAACTGGGCGGCCCCCGGCAAGGATTACGCCAACACGCGCCACTCGTC
CCTCAAGCAGATCAATACCCAGAACGTCAAGAGTCTCCACATGGCCTGGTCATTCTCGACGGGGACGCTT
CGCGGCCACGAGGGCCAGCCCCTGGTCGTCGGCGATCGGATGTACGTGGTGAGCAGCTACCCGAACATCG
TCTGGGCGCTCGACCTGTCCAAGGGTGGCTCGTATGAGGTGCTCTGGAAGTATGTCCCCCGCCAAGATGA
TAAGGCCGTCAGCACCGCATGCTGCGACACGGTGAACCGCGGCGCGTCCTACGCCGATGGCAAGGTCGTC
TTCAACACGCTGGACGGCTACGTGGTGTGCCTGGATGCGAACACCGGCAAGGAGCTCTGGAAGACGAAGT
TCGCCGACCTCAACAAGGGCGAGACCAGCACCCCCGCGCCCATCATCGTCAAAGACAAGGTCTTCACCGG
CTACGGCGGTGATGAGTTCGGGGCGCGGGGCCGCTTCGCCGCCTTCGACCTAAACAGCGGCAAAATGGTC
TGGCAGGCGTATAGCAACGGCCCGGACTCGGATGTCCTTCTCGGGCCCGACTTCAACTCGAAACATCCGG
AGTACGGCCAGGCCGGCCAGGATCTCGGCGTGAAGACCTACCCGGACGAGGAGTGGAAACGGGGCGGTGG
CTGCGCGTGGGGCTGGTACTCGTACGACCCGAAGCTCGACCTGGTGTACTACAACACGGGCAACCCGGGG
CTGTGGAGCCCGTCGTACCGCACAGAGGCGAAGACCCACGAGGAAGCCAACGAGCCATGGAAGTGGGACA
ATAAGTGGTCCATGACCGTCTTCGCCCGGAAGCCAGATACCGGCGAAGCGGTCTGGGGCTACCAGCTCAC
CCCCTTCGACCAGTGGGACTACGATGCCATCAACGAGGACGTCCTGGTCGACATCACCGTCGACGGCGCG
AAGAAGCCTTGCCTCGTCCACTTCGACCGGAACGGCTTCGCCTACGTGCTCTCGCGCACGGATGGGACCC
TCATCCGGGCCAACAAATTCGTCACCGTCAACTGGGCGGAAAAAATCGATATGAAGACCGGCCGGCCGGT
CAAGGTGAAAGAGCACTCGCCGTTCGAGGTTGGAAAGGCGGTCCAGGCGTACCCTAGCGCCCAGGGCGGC
AAGGATCAACAGCCGGTCGCGGTCGATCCGAAGGAGGCCAACGTGTTCTACGCCCCCACCAACAACTGGG
GCATGACCCTGGAGCCGATGGAGCGCGCCCACACGAACCAAGGTTCGGTCTACGTGTTCGCGAATGTGCT
GATGAAGCCCGAGAAGCCCGGCGTAATGGGCCGGTTCAAGGCCTTCGATGTCATCACGGGGAAGGCCCGT
TGGGACATCCCGGAGCGGTTCCCGACCTGGTCCGGGGCCCTGGTCACGGATGGCGGACTGGCGTTCTACG
GCACGCTGGACGGCTGGTTCCGCGCCGTCGATCGCAAGACCGGCAAGGTGCTCTGGCAGCAGAAGCTCGG
CTCGGGCATCATCGGCAACCCCATCTCGTTCGAGGTGGGCGGCAAGCAGTATATCTCGATCCTCACGGGC
ATCGGCGGCTGGATCGGCCTTCCCGTCACGGCCGGCCTTGACCCAGCCGACCCGTACGGCGCGCTGGGCG
TGGCGGGCATGGCCGGCGAGAACGGCTTCTACAACATCCCGATGGGAGGCACGCTCTACACATTCTGCGT
CCAAGCCGAAAACCTCTATTTTCAGGGACATCATCACCATCACCATCACCACTGACAGCTATGACCATGA
TTACGCCAAGCTTGCATGCCTGCAGGTCGACTCTAGAGGATCCCCGGGTACCGAGCTCGAATTCACTGGC
CGTCGTTTTACAACGTCGTGACTGGGAAAACCCTGGCGTTACCCAACTTAATCGCCTTGCAGCACATCCC
CCTTTCGCCAGCTGGCGTAATAGCGAAGAGGCCCGCACCGATCGCCCTTCCCAACAGTTGCGCAGCCTGA
ATGGCGAATGGCGCCTGATGCGGTATTTTCTCCTTACGCATCTGTGCGGTATTTCACACCGCATATGGTG
CACTCTCAGTACAATCTGCTCTGATGCCGCATAGTTAAGCCAGCCCCGACACCCGCCAACACCCGCTGAC
GCGCCCTGACGGGCTTGTATGCTCCCGGCATCCGCTTACAGACAAGCTGTGACCGTCTCCGGGAGCTGCA
TGTGTCAGAGGTTTTCACCGTCATCACCGAAACGCGCGAGACGAAAGGGCCTCGTGATACGCCTATTTTT
ATAGGTTAATGTCATGATAATAATGGTTTCTTAGCACCCTTTCTCGGTCCTTCAACGTTCCTGACAACGA
GCCTCCTTTTCGCCAATCCATCGACAATCACCGCGAGTCCCTGCTCGAACGCTGCGTCCGGACCGGCTTC
GTCGAAGGCGTCTATCGCGGCCCGCAACAGCGGCGAGAGCGGAGCCTGTTCAACGGTGCCGCCGCGCTCG
CCGGCATCGCTGTCGCCGGCCTGCTCCTCAAGCACGGCCCCAACAGTGAAGTAGCTGATTGTCATCAGCG
CATTGACGGCGTCCCCGGCCGAAAAACCCGCCTCGCAGAGGAAGCGAAGCTGCGCGTCGGCCGTTTCCAT
CTGCGGTGCGCCCGGTCGCGTGCCGGCATGGATGCGCGCGCCATCGCGGTAGGCGAGCAGCGCCTGCCTG
AAGCTGCGGGCATTCCCGATCAGAAATGAGCGCCAGTCGTCGTCGGCTCTCGGCACCGAATGCGTATGAT
TCTCCGCCAGCATGGCTTCGGCCAGTGCGTCGAGCAGCGCCCGCTTGTTCCTGAAGTGCCAGTAAAGCGC
CGGCTGCTGAACCCCCAACCGTTCCGCCAGTTTGCGTGTCGTCAGACCGTCTACGCCGACCTCGTTCAAC
AGGTCCAGGGCGGCACGGATCACTGTATTCGGCTGCAACTTTGTCATGCTTGACACTTTATCACTGATAA
ACATAATATGTCCACCAACTTATCAGTGATAAAGAATCCGCGCGTTCAATCGGACCAGCGGAGGCTGGTC
CGGAGGCCAGACGTGAAACCCAACATACCCCTGATCGTAATTCTGAGCACTGTCGCGCTCGACGCTGTCG
GCATCGGCCTGATTATGCCGGTGCTGCCGGGCCTCCTGCGCGATCTGGTTCACTCGAACGACGTCACCGC
CCACTATGGCATTCTGCTGGCGCTGTATGCGTTGGTGCAATTTGCCTGCGCACCTGTGCTGGGCGCGCTG
TCGGATCGTTTCGGGCGGCGGCCAATCTTGCTCGTCTCGCTGGCCGGCGCCACTGTCGACTACGCCATCA
TGGCGACAGCGCCTTTCCTTTGGGTTCTCTATATCGGGCGGATCGTGGCCGGCATCACCGGGGCGACTGG
GGCGGTAGCCGGCGCTTATATTGCCGATATCACTGATGGCGATGAGCGCGCGCGGCACTTCGGCTTCATG
AGCGCCTGTTTCGGGTTCGGGATGGTCGCGGGACCTGTGCTCGGTGGGCTGATGGGCGGTTTCTCCCCCC
ACGCTCCGTTCTTCGCCGCGGCAGCCTTGAACGGCCTCAATTTCCTGACGGGCTGTTTCCTTTTGCCGGA
GTCGCACAAAGGCGAACGCCGGCCGTTACGCCGGGAGGCTCTCAACCCGCTCGCTTCGTTCCGGTGGGCC
CGGGGCATGACCGTCGTCGCCGCCCTGATGGCGGTCTTCTTCATCATGCAACTTGTCGGACAGGTGCCGG
CCGCGCTTTGGGTCATTTTCGGCGAGGATCGCTTTCACTGGGACGCGACCACGATCGGCATTTCGCTTGC
CGCATTTGGCATTCTGCATTCACTCGCCCAGGCAATGATCACCGGCCCTGTAGCCGCCCGGCTCGGCGAA
AGGCGGGCACTCATGCTCGGAATGATTGCCGACGGCACAGGCTACATCCTGCTTGCCTTCGCGACACGGG
GATGGATGGCGTTCCCGATCATGGTCCTGCTTGCTTCGGGTGGCATCGGAATGCCGGCGCTGCAAGCAAT
GTTGTCCAGGCAGGTGGATGAGGAACGTCAGGGGCAGCTGCAAGGCTCACTGGCGGCGCTCACCAGCCTG
ACCTCGATCGTCGGACCCCTCCTCTTCACGGCGATCTATGCGGCTTCTATAACAACGTGGAACGGGTGGG
CATGGATTGCAGGCGCTGCCCTCTACTTGCTCTGCCTGCCGGCGCTGCGTCGCGGGCTTTGGAGCGGCGC
AGGGCAACGAGCCGATCGCTGATCGTGGAAACGATAGGCCTATGCCATGCGGGTCAAGGCGACTTCCGGC
AAGCTATACGCGCCCTAGAATTGTCAATTTTAATCCTCTGTTTATCGGCAGTTCGTAGAGCGCGCCGTGC
GTCCCGAGCGATACTGAGCGAAGCAAGTGCGTCGAGCAGTGCCCGCTTGTTCCTGAAATGCCAGTAAAGC
GCTGGCTGCTGAACCCCCAGCCGGAACTGACCCCACAAGGCCCTAGCGTTTGCAATGCACCAGGTCATCA
TTGACCCAGGCGTGTTCCACCAGGCCGCTGCCTCGCAACTCTTCGCAGGCTTCGCCGACCTGCTCGCGCC
ACTTCTTCACGCGGGTGGAATCCGATCCGCACATGAGGCGGAAGGTTTCCAGCTTGAGCGGGTACGGCTC
CCGGTGCGAGCTGAAATAGTCGAACATCCGTCGGGCCGTCGGCGACAGCTTGCGGTACTTCTCCCATATG
AATTTCGTGTAGTGGTCGCCAGCAAACAGCACGACGATTTCCTCGTCGATCAGGACCTGGCAACGGGACG
TTTTCTTGCCACGGTCCAGGACGCGGAAGCGGTGCAGCAGCGACACCGATTCCAGGTGCCCAACGCGGTC
GGACGTGAAGCCCATCGCCGTCGCCTGTAGGCGCGACAGGCATTCCTCGGCCTTCGTGTAATACCGGCCA
TTGATCGACCAGCCCAGGTCCTGGCAAAGCTCGTAGAACGTGAAGGTGATCGGCTCGCCGATAGGGGTGC
GCTTCGCGTACTCCAACACCTGCTGCCACACCAGTTCGTCATCGTCGGCCCGCAGCTCGACGCCGGTGTA
GGTGATCTTCACGTCCTTGTTGACGTGGAAAATGACCTTGTTTTGCAGCGCCTCGCGCGGGATTTTCTTG
TTGCGCGTGGTGAACAGGGCAGAGCGGGCCGTGTCGTTTGGCATCGCTCGCATCGTGTCCGGCCACGGCG
CAATATCGAACAAGGAAAGCTGCATTTCCTTGATCTGCTGCTTCGTGTGTTTCAGCAACGCGGCCTGCTT
GGCCTCGCTGACCTGTTTTGCCAGGTCCTCGCCGGCGGTTTTTCGCTTCTTGGTCGTCATAGTTCCTCGC
GTGTCGATGGTCATCGACTTCGCCAAACCTGCCGCCTCCTGTTCGAGACGACGCGAACGCTCCACGGCGG
CCGATGGCGCGGGCAGGGCAGGGGGAGCCAGTTGCACGCTGTCGCGCTCGATCTTGGCCGTAGCTTGCTG
GACCATCGAGCCGACGGACTGGAAGGTTTCGCGGGGCGCACGCATGACGGTGCGGCTTGCGATGGTTTCG
GCATCCTCGGCGGAAAACCCCGCGTCGATCAGTTCTTGCCTGTATGCCTTCCGGTCAAACGTCCGATTCA
TTCACCCTCCTTGCGGGATTGCCCCGACTCACGCCGGGGCAATGTGCCCTTATTCCTGATTTGACCCGCC
TGGTGCCTTGGTGTCCAGATAATCCACCTTATCGGCAATGAAGTCGGTCCCGTAGACCGTCTGGCCGTCC
TTCTCGTACTTGGTATTCCGAATCTTGCCCTGCACGAATACCAGCTCCGCGAAGTCGCTCTTCTTGATGG
AGCGCATGGGGACGTGCTTGGCAATCACGCGCACCCCCCGGCCGTTTTAGCGGCTAAAAAAGTCATGGCT
CTGCCCTCGGGCGGACCACGCCCATCATGACCTTGCCAAGCTCGTCCTGCTTCTCTTCGATCTTCGCCAG
CAGGGCGAGGATCGTGGCATCACCGAACCGCGCCGTGCGCGGGTCGTCGGTGAGCCAGAGTTTCAGCAGG
CCGCCCAGGCGGCCCAGGTCGCCATTGATGCGGGCCAGCTCGCGGACGTGCTCATAGTCCACGACGCCCG
TGATTTTGTAGCCCTGGCCGACGGCCAGCAGGTAGGCCTACAGGCTCATGCCGGCCGCCGCCGCCTTTTC
CTCAATCGCTCTTCGTTCGTCTGGAAGGCAGTACACCTTGATAGGTGGGCTGCCCTTCCTGGTTGGCTTG
GTTTCATCAGCCATCCGCTTGCCCTCATCTGTTACGCCGGCGGTAGCCGGCCAGCCTCGCAGAGCAGGAT
TCCCGTTGAGCACCGCCAGGTGCGAATAAGGGACAGTGAAGAAGGAACACCCGCTCGCGGGTGGGCCTAC
TTCACCTATCCTGCCCGGCTGACGCCGTTGGATACACCAAGGAAAGTCTACACGAACCCTTTGGCAAAAT
CCTGTATATCGTGCGAAAAAGGATGGATATACCGAAAAAATCGCTATAATGACCCCGAAGCAGGGTTATG
CAGCGGAAAAGATCCGTCGACCCTTTCCGACGCTCACCGGGCTGGTTGCCCTCGCCGCTGGGCTGGCGGC
CGTCTATGGCCCTGCAAACGCGCCAGAAACGCCGTCGAAGCCGTGTGCGAGACACCGCGGCCGCCGGCGT
TGTGGATACCTCGCGGAAAACTTGGCCCTCACTGACAGATGAGGGGCGGACGTTGACACTTGAGGGGCCG
ACTCACCCGGCGCGGCGTTGACAGATGAGGGGCAGGCTCGATTTCGGCCGGCGACGTGGAGCTGGCCAGC
CTCGCAAATCGGCGAAAACGCCTGATTTTACGCGAGTTTCCCACAGATGATGTGGACAAGCCTGGGGATA
AGTGCCCTGCGGTATTGACACTTGAGGGGCGCGACTACTGACAGATGAGGGGCGCGATCCTTGACACTTG
AGGGGCAGAGTGCTGACAGATGAGGGGCGCACCTATTGACATTTGAGGGGCTGTCCACAGGCAGAAAATC
CAGCATTTGCAAGGGTTTCCGCCCGTTTTTCGGCCACCGCTAACCTGTCTTTTAACCTGCTTTTAAACCA
ATATTTATAAACCTTGTTTTTAACCAGGGCTGCGCCCTGTGCGCGTGACCGCGCACGCCGAAGGGGGGTG
CCCCCCCTTCTCGAACCCTCCCGGCCCGCTAACGCGGGCCTCCCATCCCCCCAGGGGCTGCGCCCCTCGG
CCGCGAACGGCCTCACCCCAAAAATGGCAGCCAAGCTGACCACTTCTGCGCTCGGCCCTTCCGGCTGGCT
GGTTTATTGCTGATAAATCTGGAGCCGGTGAGCGTGGGTCTCGCGGTATCATTGCAGCACTGGGGCCAGA
TGGTAAGCCCTCCCGTATCGTAGTTATCTACACGACGGGGAGTCAGGCAACTATGGATGAACGAAATAGA
CAGATCGCTGAGATAGGTGCCTCACTGATTAAGCATTGGTAACTGTCAGACCAAGTTTACTCATATATAC
TTTAGATTGATTTAAAACTTCATTTTTAATTTAAAAGGATCTAGGTGAAGATCCTTTTTGATAATCTCAT
GACCAAAATCCCTTAACGTGAGTTTTCGTTCCACTGAGCGTCAGACCCCGTAGAAAAGATCAAAGGATCT
TCTTGAGATCCTTTTTTTCTGCGCGTAATCTGCTGCTTGCAAACAAAAAAACCACCGCTACCAGCGGTGG
TTTGTTTGCCGGATCAAGAGCTACCAACTCTTTTTCCGAAGGTAACTGGCTTCAGCAGAGCGCAGATACC
AAATACTGTTCTTCTAGTGTAGCCGTAGTTAGGCCACCACTTCAAGAACTCTGTAGCACCGCCTACATAC
CTCGCTCTGCTAATCCTGTTACCAGTGGCTGCTGCCAGTGGCGATAAGTCGTGTCTTACCGGGTTGGACT
CAAGACGATAGTTACCGGATAAGGCGCAGCGGTCGGGCTGAACGGGGGGTTCGTGCACACAGCCCAGCTT
GGAGCGAACGACCTACACCGAACTGAGATACCTACAGCGTGAGCTATGAGAAAGCGCCACGCTTCCCGAA
GGGAGAAAGGCGGACAGGTATCCGGTAAGCGGCAGGGTCGGAACAGGAGAGCGCACGAGGGAGCTTCCAG
GGGGAAACGCCTGGTATCTTTATAGTCCTGTCGGGTTTCGCCACCTCTGACTTGAGCGTCGATTTTTGTG
ATGCTCGTCAGGGGGGCGGAGCCTATGGAAAAACGCCAGCAACGCGGCCTTTTTACGGTTCCTGGCCTTT
TGCTGGCCTTTTGCTCACATGTTCTTTCCTGCGTTATCCCCTGATTCTGTGGATAACCGTATTACCGCCT
TTGAGTGAGCTGATACCGCTCGCCGCAGCCGAACGACCGAGCGCAGCGAGTCAGTGAGCGAGGAAGCGGA
AGAGCGCCCAATACGCAAACCGCCTCTCCCCGCGCGTTGGCCGATTCATTAATGCAGCTGGCACGACAGG
TTTCCCGACTGGAAAGCGGGCAGTGAGCGCAACGCAATTAATGTGAGTTAGCTCACTCATTAGGCACCCC
AGGCTTTACACTTTATGCTTCCGGCTCGTATGTTGTGTGGAATTGTGAGCGGATAACAATTTCACACAGG
AAACAGCTATGACCATGATTACGCCAAGCTAGCTTCCCGCTTGGTCGGGCCGCTTCGCGAGGGCCCGTTG
ACGACAACGGTGCGATGGGTCCCGGCCCCGGTCAAGACGATGCCAATACGTTGCGACACTACGCCTTGGC
ACTTTTAGAATTGCCTTATCGTCCTGATAAGAAATGTCCGACCAGCTAAAGACATCGCGTCCAATCAAAG
CCTAGAAAATATAGGCGAAGGGACGCTAATAAGTCTTTCATAAGACCGCGCAAATCTAAAAATATCCTTA
GATTCACGATGCGGCACTTCGGATGACTTCCGAGCGAGCCTGGAACCTCAGAAAAACGTCTGAGAGATAC
CGCGGATCTCACACAGGAAATTTC
Features (pLannotate 1.2.2; 20 found; start..end, strand, type, name):
    325..347     +  RBS            RBS: efficient ribosome binding site from bacteriophage T7 gene 10 (Olins and Rangwala, 1989)
   2202..2221    +  CDS            7xHis (fragment): 6xHis affinity tag
   2248..2304    -  misc_feature   MCS: pUC18/19 multiple cloning site
   2301..2458    +  CDS            lacZα (fragment): LacZα fragment of β-galactosidase; lacZ fragment
   2464..2563    -  misc_feature   bom (fragment): basis of mobility region from pBR322
   2665..2700    -  CDS            rop (fragment): Rop protein, which maintains plasmids at low copy number; rop
   2765..3407    -  CDS            TetR (fragment): tetracycline resistance regulatory protein; tetR
   3513..4712    +  CDS            TcR: tetracycline efflux protein; tetA; confers resistance to tetracycline
   4771..4923    -  CDS            tetR (fragment): TETR1_ECOLX - Experimental evidence at protein level: Swiss-Prot protein existence level 1. TetR is the repressor of the tetracycline resistance element; its N-terminal region forms a helix-turn-helix structure and binds DNA. Binding of tetracycline to TetR reduces the repressor affinity for the tetracycline resistance gene (tetA) promoter operator sites. From Escherichia coli.
   4943..6091    -  CDS            trfA: trans-acting replication protein that binds to and activates oriV
   6221..6325    -  CDS            traI (fragment): TRAI6_ECOLX - Experimental evidence at protein level: Swiss-Prot protein existence level 1. The initiation process of transfer DNA synthesis requires the interaction of at least three plasmid-specific components (TraH, I, and J) at the transfer origin resulting in the assembly of a specialised nucleoprotein complex - the relaxosome. Site- and strand-specific cleavage at the transfer origin is dependent on TraI and TraJ. From Escherichia coli.
   6363..6734    -  CDS            traJ: oriT-recognizing protein; traJ
   6767..6876    -  oriT           oriT: incP origin of transfer
   7029..7660    +  rep_origin     oriV: incP origin of replication
   7738..7951    +  CDS            bla(M) (fragment): β-lactamase lacking the signal sequence; bla(M); allows cytosolic expression of β-lactamase
   8123..8711    +  rep_origin     ori: high-copy-number ColE1/pMB1/pBR322/pUC origin of replication
   8894..8986    +  CDS            lacI (fragment): lac repressor; lacI; The lac repressor binds to the lac operator to inhibit transcription in E. coli. This inhibition can be relieved by adding lactose or isopropyl-β-D-thiogalactopyranoside (IPTG).
   8999..9020    +  protein_bind   CAP binding site: CAP binding activates transcription in the presence of cAMP. E. coli catabolite activator protein
   9035..9065    +  promoter       lac promoter: promoter for the E. coli lac operon
   9073..9089    +  protein_bind   lac operator: The lac repressor binds to the lac operator to inhibit transcription in E. coli. This inhibition can be relieved by adding lactose or isopropyl-β-D-thiogalactopyranoside (IPTG). lac repressor encoded by lacI
