[The description below was written by a language model from this plasmid's Addgene catalogue record and pLannotate feature annotations shown in this document.]
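Description:
JGI_018337 is a 9.5 kb broad-host-range expression plasmid built on the pCM80_PxoxF backbone, carrying a synthetic insert named LP2A_2 that was introduced by Gibson assembly. It belongs to a set of constructs made to study rare earth element-dependent alcohol dehydrogenases. The record does not describe the source organism or the exact identity of the LP2A_2 protein beyond this general purpose.

The feature table shows a dual replication system. An IncP oriV with its trans-acting initiator gene trfA supports maintenance in a wide range of Gram-negative bacteria, while a ColE1/pMB1-type origin serves for propagation in E. coli, where the record lists the plasmid as low copy. An IncP oriT with traJ and a traI fragment allows mobilisation by conjugation when transfer functions are supplied by a helper. Selection is by tetracycline, through the tetA efflux gene, which is flanked by tetR sequences annotated only as fragments. Short remnants of bla, lacI, rop, bom and lacZα are leftovers of the vector's construction rather than functional units.

The insert itself is not annotated. It presumably occupies the roughly 1.9 kb unannotated interval between a phage T7 gene 10 ribosome binding site and a polyhistidine tag, which suggests a C-terminally His-tagged product suited to affinity purification. A lac promoter, operator and CAP site lie upstream. The backbone name implies that an xoxF promoter drives expression, but this element was not detected in the feature table, so the promoter arrangement cannot be confirmed from the record. The design is consistent with expressing candidate dehydrogenases in non-E. coli hosts for functional or biochemical testing.
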