Addgene plasmid #158846: JGI_018337
Purpose: Rare earth element alcohol dehydrogenases
Depositing lab: Joint Genome Institute. Publication: Rare earth element alcohol dehydrogenases widely occur among globally distributed, numerically abundant and environmentally important microbes. Huang J, Yu Z, Groom J, Cheng JF, Tarver A, Yoshikuni Y, Chistoserdova L. ISME J. 2019 Aug;13(8):2005-2017. doi: 10.1038/s41396-019-0414-z. Epub 2019 Apr 5. PubMed 30952993.
Backbone
  Vector backbone: pCM80_PxoxF
  Vector type: Synthetic Biology
Growth in bacteria
  Bacterial resistance: Tetracycline, 10 μg/mL
  Growth temperature: 37°C
  Growth strain: Top10
  Copy number: Low Copy
Gene/Insert
  Gene/Insert name: LP2A_2 (alt name: Batch190_p057)
  Species: Synthetic
  Cloning method: Gibson Cloning
Terms and licenses: Academic/Nonprofit Terms; Industry Terms: Not Available to Industry
Depositor comments: pCM80_PxoxF vector with LP2A_2 insert, JGI ICE Registry: https://registry.jgi.doe.gov/entry/18337
How to cite: JGI_018337 was a gift from Joint Genome Institute (Addgene plasmid # 158846 ; http://n2t.net/addgene:158846 ; RRID:Addgene_158846)
