>Addgene plasmid #158846 | JGI_018337 | depositor partial sequence | sequence record 306556 | gene insert with vector overlaps
GACTTGTCGGAGGAATCCTCTAGAAATAATTTTGTTTAACTTTAAGAAGGAGATATACCATGCTCCTTGC
CCTGGCGGTGGGCACGGCGACCGTCATCCCGTCGGCCTACTCGAACGACGACGTCCTCAAGCTCACCGAG
AACCCGAAGAACTGGGCGGCCCCCGGCAAGGATTACGCCAACACGCGCCACTCGTCCCTCAAGCAGATCA
ATACCCAGAACGTCAAGAGTCTCCACATGGCCTGGTCATTCTCGACGGGGACGCTTCGCGGCCACGAGGG
CCAGCCCCTGGTCGTCGGCGATCGGATGTACGTGGTGAGCAGCTACCCGAACATCGTCTGGGCGCTCGAC
CTGTCCAAGGGTGGCTCGTATGAGGTGCTCTGGAAGTATGTCCCCCGCCAAGATGATAAGGCCGTCAGCA
CCGCATGCTGCGACACGGTGAACCGCGGCGCGTCCTACGCCGATGGCAAGGTCGTCTTCAACACGCTGGA
CGGCTACGTGGTGTGCCTGGATGCGAACACCGGCAAGGAGCTCTGGAAGACGAAGTTCGCCGACCTCAAC
AAGGGCGAGACCAGCACCCCCGCGCCCATCATCGTCAAAGACAAGGTCTTCACCGGCTACGGCGGTGATG
AGTTCGGGGCGCGGGGCCGCTTCGCCGCCTTCGACCTAAACAGCGGCAAAATGGTCTGGCAGGCGTATAG
CAACGGCCCGGACTCGGATGTCCTTCTCGGGCCCGACTTCAACTCGAAACATCCGGAGTACGGCCAGGCC
GGCCAGGATCTCGGCGTGAAGACCTACCCGGACGAGGAGTGGAAACGGGGCGGTGGCTGCGCGTGGGGCT
GGTACTCGTACGACCCGAAGCTCGACCTGGTGTACTACAACACGGGCAACCCGGGGCTGTGGAGCCCGTC
GTACCGCACAGAGGCGAAGACCCACGAGGAAGCCAACGAGCCATGGAAGTGGGACAATAAGTGGTCCATG
ACCGTCTTCGCCCGGAAGCCAGATACCGGCGAAGCGGTCTGGGGCTACCAGCTCACCCCCTTCGACCAGT
GGGACTACGATGCCATCAACGAGGACGTCCTGGTCGACATCACCGTCGACGGCGCGAAGAAGCCTTGCCT
CGTCCACTTCGACCGGAACGGCTTCGCCTACGTGCTCTCGCGCACGGATGGGACCCTCATCCGGGCCAAC
AAATTCGTCACCGTCAACTGGGCGGAAAAAATCGATATGAAGACCGGCCGGCCGGTCAAGGTGAAAGAGC
ACTCGCCGTTCGAGGTTGGAAAGGCGGTCCAGGCGTACCCTAGCGCCCAGGGCGGCAAGGATCAACAGCC
GGTCGCGGTCGATCCGAAGGAGGCCAACGTGTTCTACGCCCCCACCAACAACTGGGGCATGACCCTGGAG
CCGATGGAGCGCGCCCACACGAACCAAGGTTCGGTCTACGTGTTCGCGAATGTGCTGATGAAGCCCGAGA
AGCCCGGCGTAATGGGCCGGTTCAAGGCCTTCGATGTCATCACGGGGAAGGCCCGTTGGGACATCCCGGA
GCGGTTCCCGACCTGGTCCGGGGCCCTGGTCACGGATGGCGGACTGGCGTTCTACGGCACGCTGGACGGC
TGGTTCCGCGCCGTCGATCGCAAGACCGGCAAGGTGCTCTGGCAGCAGAAGCTCGGCTCGGGCATCATCG
GCAACCCCATCTCGTTCGAGGTGGGCGGCAAGCAGTATATCTCGATCCTCACGGGCATCGGCGGCTGGAT
CGGCCTTCCCGTCACGGCCGGCCTTGACCCAGCCGACCCGTACGGCGCGCTGGGCGTGGCGGGCATGGCC
GGCGAGAACGGCTTCTACAACATCCCGATGGGAGGCACGCTCTACACATTCTGCGTCCAAGCCGAAAACC
TCTATTTTCAGGGACATCATCACCATCACCATCACCACTGACAGCT
